Addgene plasmid #146378: pCIneo-lambdaN-HA-HsEDC3_G
Purpose: Mammalian Expression of HsEDC3
Depositing lab: Elisa Izaurralde. Depositing organization: Max Planck Institute for Developmental Biology.
Backbone
  Vector backbone: pCI-neo
  Vector type: Mammalian Expression
Growth in bacteria
  Bacterial resistance: Ampicillin, 100 μg/mL
  Growth temperature: 37°C
  Growth strain: DH5alpha
  Copy number: High Copy
Gene/Insert
  Gene/Insert name: HsEDC3
  Species: H. sapiens (human)
  Entrez Gene: EDC3 (a.k.a. LSM16, MRT50, YJDC, YJEFN2, hYjeF_N2-15q23)
  Cloning method: Unknown
Terms and licenses: Academic/Nonprofit Terms; Industry Terms: Not Available to Industry
Depositor comments: ORF extracted from NCBI: NM_025083.3. Plasmids from this collection were made available to the research community and donated after the lab closed. Please note that the sequence provided by the depositing laboratory may be theoretical/predicted or based on Sanger sequencing results. There may be discrepancies between sequencing results obtained by Addgene and the depositor sequence. If an Addgene verified sequence is not available, please contact before placing your order to request that our lab fully sequence the plasmid.
How to cite: pCIneo-lambdaN-HA-HsEDC3_G was a gift from Elisa Izaurralde (Addgene plasmid # 146378 ; http://n2t.net/addgene:146378 ; RRID:Addgene_146378)
