[The description below was written by a language model from this plasmid's Addgene catalogue record and pLannotate feature annotations shown in this document.]
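Description:
pCIneo-lambdaN-HA-HsEDC3_G is a 7,082 nt mammalian expression plasmid built on the pCI-neo backbone that produces human EDC3, an enhancer of mRNA decapping, fused at its N-terminus to a fragment of the bacteriophage lambda N protein. It is maintained in E. coli as a high-copy plasmid through a ColE1/pUC-type origin and is selected with ampicillin via the β-lactamase gene. An f1 origin is also present, which in principle permits single-stranded DNA production. For mammalian cells, a separate cassette places the neomycin phosphotransferase gene under the SV40 enhancer/early promoter with a synthetic polyadenylation signal, allowing selection of stable transfectants with G418.

The expression unit is driven by the CMV immediate-early enhancer and promoter, followed by the chimeric β-globin/immunoglobulin intron that typically improves transcript processing and expression, and it ends at an SV40 poly(A) signal. A T7 promoter sits just upstream of the coding region and a T3 promoter fragment lies downstream. The annotated open reading frame begins with the lambda N fragment and continues into the full EDC3 coding sequence, which the depositor states was taken from the NCBI human reference transcript. The plasmid name indicates an HA epitope tag between the two. The feature table does not list HA as a separate feature, although the span annotated as lambda N is long enough that it may include it.

The stated purpose is simply mammalian expression of HsEDC3. The lambda N peptide binds BoxB RNA hairpins, so fusions of this kind are generally used in tethering assays that recruit a protein to a BoxB-containing reporter mRNA to test its effect on transcript stability or translation, with HA allowing detection. The depositor notes that the supplied sequence may be theoretical or only partly verified.
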