Features (pLannotate 1.2.2; 20 found; start..end, strand, type, name):
    140..517     +  enhancer       CMV enhancer: human cytomegalovirus immediate early enhancer
    518..729     +  promoter       CMV promoter: human cytomegalovirus (CMV) immediate early promoter
    890..1022    +  intron         chimeric intron: chimera between introns from human β-globin and immunoglobulin heavy chain genes
   1067..1085    +  promoter       T7 promoter: promoter for bacteriophage T7 RNA polymerase
   1095..1202    +  CDS            N (fragment): REGN_LAMBD - Experimental evidence at protein level: Swiss-Prot protein existence level 1. Plays a role as a transcriptional antitermination factor that allows the virus to initiate its lytic phase. Activates expression of the delayed viral early genes by modifying host RNA polymerase (RNAP) into a form that is resistant to termination signals. This antitermination function requires the host NusA protein which serves to stabilize the interaction between antitermination protein N and host RNA polymerase. From Escherichia phage lambda (Bacteriophage lambda).
   1212..2735    +  CDS            EDC3: EDC3_HUMAN - Also known as LSM16, YJDC, YJEFN2. Experimental evidence at protein level: Swiss-Prot protein existence level 1. Binds single-stranded RNA. Involved in the process of mRNA degradation and in the positive regulation of mRNA decapping. May play a role in spermiogenesis and oogenesis. From Homo sapiens (Human).
   2751..2768    -  promoter       T3 promoter (fragment): promoter for bacteriophage T3 RNA polymerase
   2786..2907    -  polyA_signal   SV40 poly(A) signal: SV40 polyadenylation signal
   2930..2998    -  CDS            large T antigen (fragment): large T antigen from SV40 (simian virus 40)
   3022..3089    +  CDS            lacZα (fragment): LacZα fragment of β-galactosidase; lacZ fragment
   3093..3521    +  rep_origin     f1 ori (sequence partly withheld): f1 bacteriophage origin of replication; arrow indicates direction of (+) strand synthesis
   3549..3600    -  misc_feature   bom (fragment): basis of mobility region from pBR322
   3665..4022    +  promoter       SV40 promoter: SV40 enhancer and early promoter
   4073..4864    +  CDS            neo: KKA2_KLEPN - Also known as kan, nptII. Experimental evidence at protein level: Swiss-Prot protein existence level 1. Resistance to kanamycin, neomycin, paromomycin, ribostamycin, butirosin and gentamicin B. From Klebsiella pneumoniae.
   4931..4979    +  polyA_signal   poly(A) signal: synthetic polyadenylation signal
   4999..5053    -  misc_feature   bom (fragment): basis of mobility region from pBR322
   5155..5190    -  CDS            rop (fragment): Rop protein, which maintains plasmids at low copy number; rop
   5285..5389    +  promoter       AmpR promoter: bla
   5390..6250    +  CDS            AmpR: β-lactamase; bla; confers resistance to ampicillin, carbenicillin, and related antibiotics
   6421..7009    +  rep_origin     ori: high-copy-number ColE1/pMB1/pBR322/pUC origin of replication
>Addgene plasmid #146378 | pCIneo-lambdaN-HA-HsEDC3_G | depositor full sequence | sequence record 288823 | Full Sequence
TCAATATTGGCCATTAGCCATATTATTCATTGGTTATATAGCATAAATCAATATTGGCTATTGGCCATTG
CATACGTTGTATCTATATCATAATATGTACATTTATATTGGCTCATGTCCAATATGACCGCCATGTTGGC
ATTGATTATTGACTAGTTATTAATAGTAATCAATTACGGGGTCATTAGTTCATAGCCCATATATGGAGTT
CCGCGTTACATAACTTACGGTAAATGGCCCGCCTGGCTGACCGCCCAACGACCCCCGCCCATTGACGTCA
ATAATGACGTATGTTCCCATAGTAACGCCAATAGGGACTTTCCATTGACGTCAATGGGTGGAGTATTTAC
GGTAAACTGCCCACTTGGCAGTACATCAAGTGTATCATATGCCAAGTCCGCCCCCTATTGACGTCAATGA
CGGTAAATGGCCCGCCTGGCATTATGCCCAGTACATGACCTTACGGGACTTTCCTACTTGGCAGTACATC
TACGTATTAGTCATCGCTATTACCATGGTGATGCGGTTTTGGCAGTACACCAATGGGCGTGGATAGCGGT
TTGACTCACGGGGATTTCCAAGTCTCCACCCCATTGACGTCAATGGGAGTTTGTTTTGGCACCAAAATCA
ACGGGACTTTCCAAAATGTCGTAACAACTGCGATCGCCCGCCCCGTTGACGCAAATGGGCGGTAGGCGTG
TACGGTGGGAGGTCTATATAAGCAGAGCTCGTTTAGTGAACCGTCAGATCACTAGAAGCTTTATTGCGGT
AGTTTATCACAGTTAAATTGCTAACGCAGTCAGTGCTTCTGACACAACAGTCTCGAACTTAAGCTGCAGT
GACTCTCTTAAGGTAGCCTTGCAGAAGTTGGTCGTGAGGCACTGGGCAGGTAAGTATCAAGGTTACAAGA
CAGGTTTAAGGAGACCAATAGAAACTGGGCTTGTCGAGACAGAGAAGACTCTTGCGTTTCTGATAGGCAC
CTATTGGTCTTACTGACATCCACTTTGCCTTTCTCTCCACAGGTGTCCACTCCCAGTTCAATTACAGCTC
TTAAGGCTAGAGTACTTAATACGACTCACTATAGGCTAGCCACCATGGACGCACAAACACGACGACGTGA
GCGTCGCGCTGAGAAACAAGCTCAATGGAAAGCTGCAAACCCACCGCTCGAGAATTCAATGGCTTACCCA
TACGATGTTCCAGATTACGCTATGGCTACAGATTGGCTGGGAAGTATTGTGTCCATCAATTGTGGAGATA
GCTTGGGTGTCTATCAGGGAAGAGTGTCAGCTGTGGATCAGGTCAGCCAGACCATTTCTCTCACCCGGCC
TTTCCATAATGGAGTGAAGTGTCTTGTTCCAGAAGTCACCTTCAGGGCAGGTGACATTACGGAGTTAAAA
ATTCTGGAGATACCAGGACCTGGAGACAACCAACATTTTGGAGACCTTCATCAAACAGAATTAGGCCCCT
CTGGTGCTGGCTGCCAAGTGGGCATCAATCAGAATGGCACAGGCAAGTTTGTCAAGAAGCCAGCCTCTTC
CAGCAGTGCCCCTCAGAATATCCCTAAGAGGACAGATGTGAAGAGCCAGGATGTTGCCGTTTCCCCGCAG
CAGCAACAGTGCTCAAAGAGCTATGTCGACAGGCACATGGAATCCTTGAGTCAGTCCAAAAGTTTCCGTC
GTCGGCACAACTCCTGGTCATCTAGTAGCAGGCACCCAAATCAGGCAACTCCCAAGAAAAGTGGTTTAAA
GAATGGCCAGATGAAGAATAAAGATGACGAGTGCTTCGGGGATGATATTGAGGAGATCCCAGACACAGAT
TTTGATTTTGAAGGGAACCTGGCTCTTTTTGACAAGGCAGCTGTGTTTGAGGAGATTGATACCTATGAAA
GGAGAAGTGGTACCCGTTCCCGGGGCATCCCAAATGAAAGGCCCACTCGGTACCGCCATGATGAGAACAT
CTTGGAGTCCGAGCCCATTGTCTATCGACGGATCATAGTGCCCCACAACGTGAGCAAGGAGTTCTGCACG
GACTCTGGCCTGGTTGTCCCAAGTATTTCCTATGAGCTGCATAAAAAGCTGTTGTCCGTGGCTGAGAAGC
ATGGGCTGACCCTTGAGCGGAGACTGGAGATGACAGGTGTGTGTGCCAGTCAGATGGCACTGACCCTCCT
CGGAGGACCTAACAGGTTGAATCCCAAAAATGTTCACCAGAGGCCTACAGTGGCTCTACTGTGTGGACCT
CATGTGAAGGGGGCTCAGGGTATCAGCTGTGGAAGGCACCTAGCCAACCATGATGTCCAGGTCATCCTTT
TCCTGCCCAATTTTGTCAAGATGTTGGAATCTATCACCAATGAGCTGTCGCTCTTCAGCAAGACCCAAGG
CCAACAAGTGTCTAGCCTCAAAGATCTGCCCACTAGCCCTGTGGACCTGGTCATCAACTGCCTGGATTGC
CCTGAGAACGTCTTCCTGCGCGATCAACCCTGGTACAAGGCAGCTGTGGCCTGGGCCAACCAGAACCGGG
CACCAGTACTCAGCATAGACCCTCCTGTGCATGAAGTCGAACAGGGCATTGATGCCAAATGGTCACTGGC
ACTGGGCCTGCCTCTGCCACTGGGGGAGCACGCAGGCCGTATCTATTTGTGCGACATTGGCATTCCCCAG
CAGGTCTTCCAGGAGGTGGGCATCAACTACCACTCGCCCTTTGGCTGCAAGTTTGTTATCCCACTGCACT
CTGCTTAGGGCGGCCGCTTCCCTTTAGTGAGGGTTAATGCTTCGAGCAGACATGATAAGATACATTGATG
AGTTTGGACAAACCACAACTAGAATGCAGTGAAAAAAATGCTTTATTTGTGAAATTTGTGATGCTATTGC
TTTATTTGTAACCATTATAAGCTGCAATAAACAAGTTAACAACAACAATTGCATTCATTTTATGTTTCAG
GTTCAGGGGGAGATGTGGGAGGTTTTTTAAAGCAAGTAAAACCTCTACAAATGTGGTAAAATCCGATAAG
GATCGATCCGGGCTGGCGTAATAGCGAAGAGGCCCGCACCGATCGCCCTTCCCAACAGTTGCGCAGCCTG
AATGGCGAATGG
[124 nt withheld, positions 3093-3216]
C
[91 nt withheld, positions 3218-3308]
A
[49 nt withheld, positions 3310-3358]
CCTTTGACGTTGGAGTCCACGTTCTTT
[37 nt withheld, positions 3386-3422]
ACCCTATCTCGGTCTATTCTTTTGATTTATAAGGGATTTTGCCGATTTCGGCCTATTGGTTAAAAAATGA
GCTGATTTAACAAAAATTTAACGCGAATTTTAACAAAATATTAACGCTTACAATTTCCTGATGCGGTATT
TTCTCCTTACGCATCTGTGCGGTATTTCACACCGCATACGCGGATCTGCGCAGCACCATGGCCTGAAATA
ACCTCTGAAAGAGGAACTTGGTTAGGTACCTTCTGAGGCGGAAAGAACCAGCTGTGGAATGTGTGTCAGT
TAGGGTGTGGAAAGTCCCCAGGCTCCCCAGCAGGCAGAAGTATGCAAAGCATGCATCTCAATTAGTCAGC
AACCAGGTGTGGAAAGTCCCCAGGCTCCCCAGCAGGCAGAAGTATGCAAAGCATGCATCTCAATTAGTCA
GCAACCATAGTCCCGCCCCTAACTCCGCCCATCCCGCCCCTAACTCCGCCCAGTTCCGCCCATTCTCCGC
CCCATGGCTGACTAATTTTTTTTATTTATGCAGAGGCCGAGGCCGCCTCGGCCTCTGAGCTATTCCAGAA
GTAGTGAGGAGGCTTTTTTGGAGGCCTAGGCTTTTGCAAAAAGCTTGATTCTTCTGACACAACAGTCTCG
AACTTAAGGCTAGAGCCACCATGATTGAACAAGATGGATTGCACGCAGGTTCTCCGGCCGCTTGGGTGGA
GAGGCTATTCGGCTATGACTGGGCACAACAGACAATCGGCTGCTCTGATGCCGCCGTGTTCCGGCTGTCA
GCGCAGGGGCGCCCGGTTCTTTTTGTCAAGACCGACCTGTCCGGTGCCCTGAATGAACTGCAGGACGAGG
CAGCGCGGCTATCGTGGCTGGCCACGACGGGCGTTCCTTGCGCAGCTGTGCTCGACGTTGTCACTGAAGC
GGGAAGGGACTGGCTGCTATTGGGCGAAGTGCCGGGGCAGGATCTCCTGTCATCTCACCTTGCTCCTGCC
GAGAAAGTATCCATCATGGCTGATGCAATGCGGCGGCTGCATACGCTTGATCCGGCTACCTGCCCATTCG
ACCACCAAGCGAAACATCGCATCGAGCGAGCACGTACTCGGATGGAAGCCGGTCTTGTCGATCAGGATGA
TCTGGACGAAGAGCATCAGGGGCTCGCGCCAGCCGAACTGTTCGCCAGGCTCAAGGCGCGCATGCCCGAC
GGCGAGGATCTCGTCGTGACCCATGGCGATGCCTGCTTGCCGAATATCATGGTGGAAAATGGCCGCTTTT
CTGGATTCATCGACTGTGGCCGGCTGGGTGTGGCGGACCGCTATCAGGACATAGCGTTGGCTACCCGTGA
TATTGCTGAAGAGCTTGGCGGCGAATGGGCTGACCGCTTCCTCGTGCTTTACGGTATCGCCGCTCCCGAT
TCGCAGCGCATCGCCTTCTATCGCCTTCTTGACGAGTTCTTCTGAGCGGGACTCTGGGGTTCGAAATGAC
CGACCAAGCGACGCCCAACCTGCCATCACGATGGCCGCAATAAAATATCTTTATTTTCATTACATCTGTG
TGTTGGTTTTTTGTGTGAATCGATAGCGATAAGGATCCGCGTATGGTGCACTCTCAGTACAATCTGCTCT
GATGCCGCATAGTTAAGCCAGCCCCGACACCCGCCAACACCCGCTGACGCGCCCTGACGGGCTTGTCTGC
TCCCGGCATCCGCTTACAGACAAGCTGTGACCGTCTCCGGGAGCTGCATGTGTCAGAGGTTTTCACCGTC
ATCACCGAAACGCGCGAGACGAAAGGGCCTCGTGATACGCCTATTTTTATAGGTTAATGTCATGATAATA
ATGGTTTCTTAGACGTCAGGTGGCACTTTTCGGGGAAATGTGCGCGGAACCCCTATTTGTTTATTTTTCT
AAATACATTCAAATATGTATCCGCTCATGAGACAATAACCCTGATAAATGCTTCAATAATATTGAAAAAG
GAAGAGTATGAGTATTCAACATTTCCGTGTCGCCCTTATTCCCTTTTTTGCGGCATTTTGCCTTCCTGTT
TTTGCTCACCCAGAAACGCTGGTGAAAGTAAAAGATGCTGAAGATCAGTTGGGTGCACGAGTGGGTTACA
TCGAACTGGATCTCAACAGCGGTAAGATCCTTGAGAGTTTTCGCCCCGAAGAACGTTTTCCAATGATGAG
CACTTTTAAAGTTCTGCTATGTGGCGCGGTATTATCCCGTATTGACGCCGGGCAAGAGCAACTCGGTCGC
CGCATACACTATTCTCAGAATGACTTGGTTGAGTACTCACCAGTCACAGAAAAGCATCTTACGGATGGCA
TGACAGTAAGAGAATTATGCAGTGCTGCCATAACCATGAGTGATAACACTGCGGCCAACTTACTTCTGAC
AACGATCGGAGGACCGAAGGAGCTAACCGCTTTTTTGCACAACATGGGGGATCATGTAACTCGCCTTGAT
CGTTGGGAACCGGAGCTGAATGAAGCCATACCAAACGACGAGCGTGACACCACGATGCCTGTAGCAATGG
CAACAACGTTGCGCAAACTATTAACTGGCGAACTACTTACTCTAGCTTCCCGGCAACAATTAATAGACTG
GATGGAGGCGGATAAAGTTGCAGGACCACTTCTGCGCTCGGCCCTTCCGGCTGGCTGGTTTATTGCTGAT
AAATCTGGAGCCGGTGAGCGTGGGTCTCGCGGTATCATTGCAGCACTGGGGCCAGATGGTAAGCCCTCCC
GTATCGTAGTTATCTACACGACGGGGAGTCAGGCAACTATGGATGAACGAAATAGACAGATCGCTGAGAT
AGGTGCCTCACTGATTAAGCATTGGTAACTGTCAGACCAAGTTTACTCATATATACTTTAGATTGATTTA
AAACTTCATTTTTAATTTAAAAGGATCTAGGTGAAGATCCTTTTTGATAATCTCATGACCAAAATCCCTT
AACGTGAGTTTTCGTTCCACTGAGCGTCAGACCCCGTAGAAAAGATCAAAGGATCTTCTTGAGATCCTTT
TTTTCTGCGCGTAATCTGCTGCTTGCAAACAAAAAAACCACCGCTACCAGCGGTGGTTTGTTTGCCGGAT
CAAGAGCTACCAACTCTTTTTCCGAAGGTAACTGGCTTCAGCAGAGCGCAGATACCAAATACTGTTCTTC
TAGTGTAGCCGTAGTTAGGCCACCACTTCAAGAACTCTGTAGCACCGCCTACATACCTCGCTCTGCTAAT
CCTGTTACCAGTGGCTGCTGCCAGTGGCGATAAGTCGTGTCTTACCGGGTTGGACTCAAGACGATAGTTA
CCGGATAAGGCGCAGCGGTCGGGCTGAACGGGGGGTTCGTGCACACAGCCCAGCTTGGAGCGAACGACCT
ACACCGAACTGAGATACCTACAGCGTGAGCTATGAGAAAGCGCCACGCTTCCCGAAGGGAGAAAGGCGGA
CAGGTATCCGGTAAGCGGCAGGGTCGGAACAGGAGAGCGCACGAGGGAGCTTCCAGGGGGAAACGCCTGG
TATCTTTATAGTCCTGTCGGGTTTCGCCACCTCTGACTTGAGCGTCGATTTTTGTGATGCTCGTCAGGGG
GGCGGAGCCTATGGAAAAACGCCAGCAACGCGGCCTTTTTACGGTTCCTGGCCTTTTGCTGGCCTTTTGC
TCACATGGCTCGACAGATCT
